>Addgene plasmid #182918 | H2B-mNeonGreen_FRB(DmrC)_IRESpuro2 | addgene full sequence | sequence record 367984 | Addgene NGS Result
GGTACCGCCACCATGCCAGAGCCAGCGAAGTCTGCTCCCGCCCCGAAAAAGGGCTCCAAGAAGGCGGTGA
CTAAGGCGCAGAAGAAAGGCGGCAAGAAGCGCAAGCGCAGCCGCAAGGAGAGCTATTCCATCTATGTGTA
CAAGGTTCTGAAGCAGGTCCACCCTGACACCGGCATTTCGTCCAAGGCCATGGGCATCATGAATTCGTTT
GTGAACGACATTTTCGAGCGCATCGCAGGTGAGGCTTCCCGCCTGGCGCATTACAACAAGCGCTCGACCA
TCACCTCCAGGGAGATCCAGACGGCCGTGCGCCTGCTGCTGCCTGGGGAGTTGGCCAAGCACGCCGTGTC
CGAGGGTACTAAGGCCATCACCAAGTACACCAGCGCTAAGGATCCAGTGAGCAAGGGCGAGGAGGATAAC
ATGGCCTCTCTCCCAGCGACACATGAGTTACACATCTTTGGCTCCATCAACGGTGTGGACTTTGACATGG
TGGGTCAGGGCACCGGCAATCCAAATGATGGTTATGAGGAGTTAAACCTGAAGTCCACCAAGGGTGACCT
CCAGTTCTCCCCCTGGATTCTGGTCCCTCATATCGGGTATGGCTTCCATCAGTACCTGCCCTACCCTGAC
GGGATGTCGCCTTTCCAGGCCGCCATGGTAGATGGCTCCGGATACCAAGTCCATCGCACAATGCAGTTTG
AAGATGGTGCCTCCCTTACTGTTAACTACCGCTACACCTACGAGGGAAGCCACATCAAAGGAGAGGCCCA
GGTGAAGGGGACTGGTTTCCCTGCTGACGGTCCTGTGATGACCAACTCGCTGACCGCTGCGGACTGGTGC
AGGTCGAAGAAGACTTACCCCAACGACAAAACCATCATCAGTACCTTTAAGTGGAGTTACACCACTGGAA
ATGGCAAGCGCTACCGGAGCACTGCGCGGACCACCTACACCTTTGCCAAGCCAATGGCGGCTAACTATCT
GAAGAACCAGCCGATGTACGTGTTCCGTAAGACGGAGCTCAAGCACTCCAAGACCGAGCTCAACTTCAAG
GAGTGGCAAAAGGCCTTTACCGATGTGATGGGCATGGACGAGCTGTACAAGACCGGTGGCAGCTCCGGCA
GCGGCGGCATGGCTTCTAGAATCCTCTGGCATGAGATGTGGCATGAAGGCCTGGAAGAGGCATCTCGTTT
GTACTTTGGGGAAAGGAACGTGAAAGGCATGTTTGAGGTGCTGGAGCCCTTGCATGCTATGATGGAACGG
GGCCCCCAGACTCTGAAGGAAACATCCTTTAATCAGGCCTATGGTCGAGATTTAATGGAGGCCCAAGAGT
GGTGCAGGAAGTACATGAAATCAGGGAATGTCAAGGACCTCCTCCAAGCCTGGGACCTCTATTATCATGT
GTTCCGACGAATCTCAAAGTAAGCGGCCGCATAGATAACTGATCCAGTGTGCTGGAATTAATTCGCTGTC
TGCGAGGGCCAGCTGTTGGGGTGAGTACTCCCTCTCAAAAGCGGGCATGACTTCTGCGCTAAGATTGTCA
GTTTCCAAAAACGAGGAGGATTTGATATTCACCTGGCCCGCGGTGATGCCTTTGAGGGTGGCCGCGTCCA
TCTGGTCAGAAAAGACAATCTTTTTGTTGTCAAGCTTGAGGTGTGGCAGGCTTGAGATCTGGCCATACAC
TTGAGTGACAATGACATCCACTTTGCCTTTCTCTCCACAGGTGTCCACTCCCAGGTCCAACTGCAGGTCG
AGCATGCATCTAGGGCGGCCAATTCCGCCCCTCTCCCCCCCCCCCTCTCCCTCCCCCCCCCCTAACGTTA
CTGGCCGAAGCCGCTTGGAATAAGGCCGGTGTGCGTTTGTCTATATGTTATTTTCCACCATATTGCCGTC
TTTTGGCAATGTGAGGGCCCGGAAACCTGGCCCTGTCTTCTTGACGAGCATTCCTAGGGGTCTTTCCCCT
CTCGCCAAAGGAATGCAAGGTCTGTTGAATGTCGTGAAGGAAGCAGTTCCTCTGGAAGCTTCTTGAAGAC
AAACAACGTCTGTAGCGACCCTTTGCAGGCAGCGGAACCCCCCACCTGGCGACAGGTGCCTCTGCGGCCA
AAAGCCACGTGTATAAGATACACCTGCAAAGGCGGCACAACCCCAGTGCCACGTTGTGAGTTGGATAGTT
GTGGAAAGAGTCAAATGGCTCTCCTCAAGCGTATTCAACAAGGGGCTGAAGGATGCCCAGAAGGTACCCC
ATTGTATGGGATCTGATCTGGGGCCTCGGTGCACATGCTTTACATGTGTTTAGTCGAGGTTAAAAAAACG
TCTAGGCCCCCCGAACCACGGGGACGTGGTTTTCCTTTGAAAAACACGATGATAAGCTTGCCACAACCCA
CAAGGAGACGACCTTCCATGACCGAGTACAAGCCCACGGTGCGCCTCGCCACCCGCGACGACGTCCCCCG
GGCCGTACGCACCCTCGCCGCCGCGTTCGCCGACTACCCCGCCACGCGCCACACCGTCGACCCGGACCGC
CACATCGAGCGGGTCACCGAGCTGCAAGAACTCTTCCTCACGCGCGTCGGGCTCGACATCGGCAAGGTGT
GGGTCGCGGACGACGGCGCCGCGGTGGCGGTCTGGACCACGCCGGAGAGCGTCGAAGCGGGGGCGGTGTT
CGCCGAGATCGGCCCGCGCATGGCCGAGTTGAGCGGTTCCCGGCTGGCCGCGCAGCAACAGATGGAAGGC
CTCCTGGCGCCGCACCGGCCCAAGGAGCCCGCGTGGTTCCTGGCCACCGTCGGCGTCTCGCCCGACCACC
AGGGCAAGGGTCTGGGCAGCGCCGTCGTGCTCCCCGGAGTGGAGGCGGCCGAGCGCGCCGGGGTGCCCGC
CTTCCTGGAGACCTCCGCGCCCCGCAACCTCCCCTTCTACGAGCGGCTCGGCTTCACCGTCACCGCCGAC
GTCGAGGTGCCCGAAGGACCGCGCACCTGGTGCATGACCCGCAAGCCCGGTGCCTGACGCCCGCCCCACG
ACCCGCAGCGCCCGACCGAAAGGAGCGCACGACCCCATGGCTCCGACCGAAGCCACCCGGGGCGGCCCCG
CCGACCCCGCACCCGCCCCCGAGGCCCACCGACTCTAGAGCTCGCTGATCAGCCTCGACTGTGCCTTCTA
GTTGCCAGCCATCTGTTGTTTGCCCCTCCCCCGTGCCTTCCTTGACCCTGGAAGGTGCCACTCCCACTGT
CCTTTCCTAATAAAATGAGGAAATTGCATCGCATTGTCTGAGTAGGTGTCATTCTATTCTGGGGGGTGGG
GTGGGGCAGGACAGCAAGGGGGAGGATTGGGAAGACAATAGCAGGCATGCTGGGGATGCGGTGGGCTCTA
TGGCTTCTGAGGCGGAAAGAACCAGCTGGGGCTCGAGTGCATTCTAGTTGTGGTTTGTCCAAACTCATCA
ATGTATCTTATCATGTCTGTATACCGTCGACCTCTAGCTAGAGCTTGGCGTAATCATGGTCATAGCTGTT
TCCTGTGTGAAATTGTTATCCGCTCACAATTCCACACAACATACGAGCCGGAAGCATAAAGTGTAAAGCC
TGGGGTGCCTAATGAGTGAGCTAACTCACATTAATTGCGTTGCGCTCACTGCCCGCTTTCCAGTCGGGAA
ACCTGTCGTGCCAGCTGCATTAATGAATCGGCCAACGCGCGGGGAGAGGCGGTTTGCGTATTGGGCGCTC
TTCCGCTTCCTCGCTCACTGACTCGCTGCGCTCGGTCGTTCGGCTGCGGCGAGCGGTATCAGCTCACTCA
AAGGCGGTAATACGGTTATCCACAGAATCAGGGGATAACGCAGGAAAGAACATGTGAGCAAAAGGCCAGC
AAAAGGCCAGGAACCGTAAAAAGGCCGCGTTGCTGGCGTTTTTCCATAGGCTCCGCCCCCCTGACGAGCA
TCACAAAAATCGACGCTCAAGTCAGAGGTGGCGAAACCCGACAGGACTATAAAGATACCAGGCGTTTCCC
CCTGGAAGCTCCCTCGTGCGCTCTCCTGTTCCGACCCTGCCGCTTACCGGATACCTGTCCGCCTTTCTCC
CTTCGGGAAGCGTGGCGCTTTCTCATAGCTCACGCTGTAGGTATCTCAGTTCGGTGTAGGTCGTTCGCTC
CAAGCTGGGCTGTGTGCACGAACCCCCCGTTCAGCCCGACCGCTGCGCCTTATCCGGTAACTATCGTCTT
GAGTCCAACCCGGTAAGACACGACTTATCGCCACTGGCAGCAGCCACTGGTAACAGGATTAGCAGAGCGA
GGTATGTAGGCGGTGCTACAGAGTTCTTGAAGTGGTGGCCTAACTACGGCTACACTAGAAGAACAGTATT
TGGTATCTGCGCTCTGCTGAAGCCAGTTACCTTCGGAAAAAGAGTTGGTAGCTCTTGATCCGGCAAACAA
ACCACCGCTGGTAGCGGTGGTTTTTTTGTTTGCAAGCAGCAGATTACGCGCAGAAAAAAAGGATCTCAAG
AAGATCCTTTGATCTTTTCTACGGGGTCTGACGCTCAGTGGAACGAAAACTCACGTTAAGGGATTTTGGT
CATGAGATTATCAAAAAGGATCTTCACCTAGATCCTTTTAAATTAAAAATGAAGTTTTAAATCAATCTAA
AGTATATATGAGTAAACTTGGTCTGACAGTTACCAATGCTTAATCAGTGAGGCACCTATCTCAGCGATCT
GTCTATTTCGTTCATCCATAGTTGCCTGACTCCCCGTCGTGTAGATAACTACGATACGGGAGGGCTTACC
ATCTGGCCCCAGTGCTGCAATGATACCGCGAGACCCACGCTCACCGGCTCCAGATTTATCAGCAATAAAC
CAGCCAGCCGGAAGGGCCGAGCGCAGAAGTGGTCCTGCAACTTTATCCGCCTCCATCCAGTCTATTAATT
GTTGCCGGGAAGCTAGAGTAAGTAGTTCGCCAGTTAATAGTTTGCGCAACGTTGTTGCCATTGCTACAGG
CATCGTGGTGTCACGCTCGTCGTTTGGTATGGCTTCATTCAGCTCCGGTTCCCAACGATCAAGGCGAGTT
ACATGATCCCCCATGTTGTGCAAAAAAGCGGTTAGCTCCTTCGGTCCTCCGATCGTTGTCAGAAGTAAGT
TGGCCGCAGTGTTATCACTCATGGTTATGGCAGCACTGCATAATTCTCTTACTGTCATGCCATCCGTAAG
ATGCTTTTCTGTGACTGGTGAGTACTCAACCAAGTCATTCTGAGAATAGTGTATGCGGCGACCGAGTTGC
TCTTGCCCGGCGTCAATACGGGATAATACCGCGCCACATAGCAGAACTTTAAAAGTGCTCATCATTGGAA
AACGTTCTTCGGGGCGAAAACTCTCAAGGATCTTACCGCTGTTGAGATCCAGTTCGATGTAACCCACTCG
TGCACCCAACTGATCTTCAGCATCTTTTACTTTCACCAGCGTTTCTGGGTGAGCAAAAACAGGAAGGCAA
AATGCCGCAAAAAAGGGAATAAGGGCGACACGGAAATGTTGAATACTCATACTCTTCCTTTTTCAATATT
ATTGAAGCATTTATCAGGGTTATTGTCTCATGAGCGGATACATATTTGAATGTATTTAGAAAAATAAACA
AATAGGGGTTCCGCGCACATTTCCCCGAAAAGTGCCACCTGACGTCGACGGATCGGGAGATCTCCCGATC
CCCTATGGTGCACTCTCAGTACAATCTGCTCTGATGCCGCATAGTTAAGCCAGTATCTGCTCCCTGCTTG
TGTGTTGGAGGTCGCTGAGTAGTGCGCGAGCAAAATTTAAGCTACAACAAGGCAAGGCTTGACCGACAAT
TGCATGAAGAATCTGCTTAGGGTTAGGCGTTTTGCGCTGCTTCGCGATGTACGGGCCAGATATACGCGTT
GACATTGATTATTGACTAGTTATTAATAGTAATCAATTACGGGGTCATTAGTTCATAGCCCATATATGGA
GTTCCGCGTTACATAACTTACGGTAAATGGCCCGCCTGGCTGACCGCCCAACGACCCCCGCCCATTGACG
TCAATAATGACGTATGTTCCCATAGTAACGCCAATAGGGACTTTCCATTGACGTCAATGGGTGGAGTATT
TACGGTAAACTGCCCACTTGGCAGTACATCAAGTGTATCATATGCCAAGTACGCCCCCTATTGACGTCAA
TGACGGTAAATGGCCCGCCTGGCATTATGCCCAGTACATGACCTTATGGGACTTTCCTACTTGGCAGTAC
ATCTACGTATTAGTCATCGCTATTACCATGGTGATGCGGTTTTGGCAGTACATCAATGGGCGTGGATAGC
GGTTTGACTCACGGGGATTTCCAAGTCTCCACCCCATTGACGTCAATGGGAGTTTGTTTTGGCACCAAAA
TCAACGGGACTTTCCAAAATGTCGTAACAACTCCGCCCCATTGACGCAAATGGGCGGTAGGCGTGTACGG
TGGGAGGTCTATATAAGCAGAGCTGGTTTAGTGAACCGTCAGATCCGCTAGCGCTACCGGACTCAGATCT
CGAGCTCAAGCTTCGAATTCTGCAGTCGAC
Features (pLannotate 1.2.2; 21 found; start..end, strand, type, name):
     13..390     +  CDS            H2B: human histone H2B; HIST1H2BJ
    397..1101    +  CDS            mNeonGreen: mNeonGreen is a basic (constitutively fluorescent) green/yellow fluorescent protein published in 2013, derived from Branchiostoma lanceolatum. It is reported to be a very rapidly-maturing monomer with moderate acid sensitivity.
   1141..1419    +  CDS            FRB*: T2098L mutant of FKBP-rapamycin binding domain of human FRAP binds synthetic ligands such as AP21967
   1491..1720    +  intron         chimeric intron: chimera between introns from adenovirus and immunoglobulin heavy chain genes
   1903..2365    +  misc_feature   IRES: internal ribosome entry site (IRES) of the encephalomyocarditis virus (EMCV)
   2398..2997    +  CDS            PuroR: puromycin N-acetyltransferase; pac from Streptomyces alboniger; confers resistance to puromycin
   3047..3112    +  CDS            dmpM (fragment): DMPM_STRAD - Protein inferred from homology: Swiss-Prot protein existence level 3. From Streptomyces alboniger.
   3139..3363    +  polyA_signal   bGH poly(A) signal: bovine growth hormone polyadenylation signal
   3367..3388    +  promoter       SV40 promoter (fragment): SV40 enhancer and early promoter
   3398..3449    +  polyA_signal   SV40 poly(A) signal (fragment): SV40 polyadenylation signal
   3513..3529    -  protein_bind   lac operator: The lac repressor binds to the lac operator to inhibit transcription in E. coli. This inhibition can be relieved by adding lactose or isopropyl-β-D-thiogalactopyranoside (IPTG). lac repressor encoded by lacI
   3537..3567    -  promoter       lac promoter: promoter for the E. coli lac operon
   3582..3603    -  protein_bind   CAP binding site: CAP binding activates transcription in the presence of cAMP. E. coli catabolite activator protein
   3616..3708    -  CDS            lacI (fragment): lac repressor; lacI; The lac repressor binds to the lac operator to inhibit transcription in E. coli. This inhibition can be relieved by adding lactose or isopropyl-β-D-thiogalactopyranoside (IPTG).
   3891..4479    -  rep_origin     ori: high-copy-number ColE1/pMB1/pBR322/pUC origin of replication
   4650..5510    -  CDS            AmpR: β-lactamase; bla; confers resistance to ampicillin, carbenicillin, and related antibiotics
   5511..5615    -  promoter       AmpR promoter: bla
   5674..5726    -  misc_feature   bom (fragment): basis of mobility region from pBR322
   5881..6260    +  enhancer       CMV enhancer: human cytomegalovirus immediate early enhancer
   6261..6464    +  promoter       CMV promoter: human cytomegalovirus (CMV) immediate early promoter
   6487..8       +  misc_feature   MCS (fragment) (across the origin): multiple cloning site
