[The description below was written by a language model from this plasmid's Addgene catalogue record and pLannotate feature annotations shown in this document.]
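Description:
H2B-mNeonGreen_FRB(DmrC)_IRESpuro2 is a mammalian expression plasmid built on the pIRESpuro2 backbone, listed at about 6.5 kb (the sequenced record is 6,540 nt). It is propagated in E. coli through a high-copy ColE1/pUC-type origin and selected with ampicillin via the β-lactamase gene. Residual lac promoter/operator, lacI and bom fragments are backbone remnants with no evident role in the design.

The payload is a single bicistronic transcription unit driven by the human cytomegalovirus immediate-early enhancer and promoter. The first open reading frame, cloned between BamHI and NotI, encodes human histone H2B fused at its C terminus to the bright monomeric green/yellow fluorescent protein mNeonGreen, followed by an FRB (DmrC) domain. The feature table annotates this domain as the T2098L variant, which binds synthetic rapamycin analogues such as AP21967. The catalogue entry links the insert to an H2B pseudogene identifier, whereas the sequence annotation matches the H2B coding sequence HIST1H2BJ. Downstream lie a chimeric adenovirus/immunoglobulin intron, an EMCV IRES and the puromycin N-acetyltransferase gene, terminated by the bovine growth hormone polyadenylation signal. Because the resistance marker is translated from the same mRNA as the fusion protein, puromycin selection enriches for cells that also express the H2B fusion, which favours generation of stable lines.

The fusion incorporates into chromatin, labelling it fluorescently and displaying FRB there. On addition of a dimerizing ligand, a co-expressed protein tagged with FKBP (DmrA) can be recruited to H2B, allowing inducible targeting of proteins to chromosomes, the use stated by the depositor.
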