Addgene plasmid #182918: H2B-mNeonGreen_FRB(DmrC)_IRESpuro2
Purpose: Expesses H2B-mNeonGreen_FRB(DmrC). Can be used to target FKBP(DmrA) tagged proteins to H2B
Depositing lab: Daniel Gerlich. Depositing organization: Institut fuer Molekulare Biotechnologie (IMBA). Publication: Chromosome clustering by Ki-67 excludes cytoplasm during nuclear assembly. Cuylen-Haering S, Petrovic M, Hernandez-Armendariz A, Schneider MWG, Samwer M, Blaukopf C, Holt LJ, Gerlich DW. Nature. 2020 Nov;587(7833):285-290. doi: 10.1038/s41586-020-2672-3. Epub 2020 Sep 2. PubMed 32879492.
Backbone
  Vector backbone: pIRESpuro2
  Total vector size (bp): 6526
  Vector type: Mammalian Expression, Bacterial Expression
  Selectable markers: Puromycin
Growth in bacteria
  Bacterial resistance: Ampicillin, 100 μg/mL
  Growth temperature: 37°C
  Growth strain: DH5alpha
  Copy number: Unknown
Gene/Insert
  Gene/Insert name: pH2B
  Species: H. sapiens (human)
  Entrez Gene: H2BC16P (a.k.a. H2BFIP, HIST1H2BPS2, pH2B.i, pH2B/i)
  Promoter: CMV
  Tag / fusion protein: mNeonGreen-FRB(DmrC) (C terminal on insert)
  Cloning method: Restriction Enzyme; 5′ cloning site BamHI (not destroyed); 3′ cloning site NotI (not destroyed)
  Sequencing primers: 5′ TACGGTGGGAGGTCTAT; 3′ GCATTCCTTTGGCGAGAG
Terms and licenses: Academic/Nonprofit Terms; Industry Terms: Not Available to Industry
How to cite: H2B-mNeonGreen_FRB(DmrC)_IRESpuro2 was a gift from Daniel Gerlich (Addgene plasmid # 182918 ; http://n2t.net/addgene:182918 ; RRID:Addgene_182918)
